LOCUS       Exported 4598 bp ds-DNA circular SYN 13-MAY-2021
DEFINITION  Golden Gate entry vector at position 3, LacZ, final entry vector for
            the assembly.
ACCESSION   .
VERSION     .
KEYWORDS    pGGEV_3'_XcmI-LacZ
SOURCE      synthetic DNA construct
  ORGANISM  synthetic DNA construct
REFERENCE   1 (bases 1 to 4598)
  AUTHORS   Kirchmaier S, Lust K, Wittbrodt J
  TITLE     Golden GATEway cloning--a combinatorial approach to generate fusion
            and recombination constructs.
  JOURNAL   PLoS One. 2013 Oct 7;8(10):e76117. doi:
            10.1371/journal.pone.0076117.
  PUBMED    24116091
REFERENCE   2 (bases 1 to 4598)
  AUTHORS   .
  TITLE     Direct Submission
  JOURNAL   Exported May 13, 2021 from SnapGene Server 1.1.58
            http://www.snapgene.com
FEATURES             Location/Qualifiers
     source          1..4598
                     /organism="synthetic DNA construct"
                     /mol_type="other DNA"
     rep_origin      complement(1..456)
                     /direction=LEFT
                     /label=f1 ori
                     /note="f1 bacteriophage origin of replication; arrow
                     indicates direction of (+) strand synthesis"
     primer_bind     complement(138..159)
                     /label=F1ori-F
                     /note="F1 origin, forward primer"
     primer_bind     350..369
                     /label=F1ori-R
                     /note="F1 origin, reverse primer"
     promoter        971..989
                     /label=SP6 promoter
                     /note="promoter for bacteriophage SP6 RNA polymerase"
     CDS             complement(1027..1410)
                     /codon_start=1
                     /gene="lacZ fragment"
                     /product="LacZ-alpha fragment of beta-galactosidase"
                     /label=lacZ-alpha
                     /translation="MTMITPSYLGDTIEYSSYASNALGALPYGRPAGGREFTSDIEFPR
                     PPWRPGACDVGPNSPYSESYYNSLAVVLQRRDWENPGVTQLNRLAAHPPFASWRNSEEA
                     RTDRPSQQLRSLNGEWTRPVAAH"
     primer_bind     1176..1198
                     /label=M13/pUC Forward
                     /note="In lacZ gene"
     primer_bind     1190..1207
                     /label=M13 Forward
                     /note="In lacZ gene. Also called M13-F20 or M13 (-21)
                     Forward"
     primer_bind     1191..1207
                     /label=M13 fwd
                     /note="common sequencing primer, one of multiple similar
                     variants"
     primer_bind     1214..1233
                     /label=T7
                     /note="T7 promoter, forward primer"
     promoter        1214..1232
                     /label=T7 promoter
                     /note="promoter for bacteriophage T7 RNA polymerase"
     regulatory      1263..1272
                     /regulatory_class="other"
                     /note="vertebrate consensus sequence for strong initiation
                     of translation (Kozak, 1987)"
     regulatory      1267..1276
                     /regulatory_class="other"
                     /note="vertebrate consensus sequence for strong initiation
                     of translation (Kozak, 1987)"
     promoter        complement(1370..1388)
                     /label=SP6 promoter
                     /note="promoter for bacteriophage SP6 RNA polymerase"
     primer_bind     complement(1406..1422)
                     /label=M13 rev
                     /note="common sequencing primer, one of multiple similar
                     variants"
     primer_bind     complement(1406..1422)
                     /label=M13 Reverse
                     /note="In lacZ gene. Also called M13-rev"
     primer_bind     complement(1419..1441)
                     /label=M13/pUC Reverse
                     /note="In lacZ gene"
     protein_bind    1430..1446
                     /label=lac operator
                     /bound_moiety="lac repressor encoded by lacI"
                     /note="The lac repressor binds to the lac operator to
                     inhibit transcription in E. coli. This inhibition can be
                     relieved by adding lactose or
                     isopropyl-beta-D-thiogalactopyranoside (IPTG)."
     promoter        complement(1454..1484)
                     /label=lac promoter
                     /note="promoter for the E. coli lac operon"
     protein_bind    1499..1520
                     /label=CAP binding site
                     /bound_moiety="E. coli catabolite activator protein"
                     /note="CAP binding activates transcription in the presence
                     of cAMP."
     intron          1746..2318
                     /label=-beta-globin intron
                     /note="intron from rabbit beta-globin gene"
     polyA_signal    2391..2525
                     /label=SV40 poly(A) signal
                     /note="SV40 polyadenylation signal"
     primer_bind     complement(2415..2434)
                     /label=EBV-rev
                     /note="SV40 polyA terminator, reverse primer"
     primer_bind     2469..2488
                     /label=SV40pA-R
                     /note="SV40 polyA, reverse primer"
     rep_origin      complement(2848..3436)
                     /direction=LEFT
                     /label=ori
                     /note="high-copy-number ColE1/pMB1/pBR322/pUC origin of
                     replication"
     CDS             complement(3607..4467)
                     /codon_start=1
                     /gene="bla"
                     /product="beta-lactamase"
                     /label=AmpR
                     /note="confers resistance to ampicillin, carbenicillin, and
                     related antibiotics"
                     /translation="MSIQHFRVALIPFFAAFCLPVFAHPETLVKVKDAEDQLGARVGYI
                     ELDLNSGKILESFRPEERFPMMSTFKVLLCGAVLSRIDAGQEQLGRRIHYSQNDLVEYS
                     PVTEKHLTDGMTVRELCSAAISMSDNTAANLLLTTIGGPKELTAFFHNMGDHVTRLDRW
                     EPELNEAIPNDERDTTMPVAMATTLRKLLTGELLTLASRQQLIDWMEADKVAGPLLRSA
                     LPAGWFIADKSGAGERGSRGIIAALGPDGKPSRIVVIYTTGSQATMDERNRQIAEIGAS
                     LIKHW"
     primer_bind     4230..4249
                     /label=Amp-R
                     /note="Ampicillin resistance gene, reverse primer"
     promoter        complement(4468..4572)
                     /gene="bla"
                     /label=AmpR promoter
ORIGIN
        1 aaattgtaaa cgttaatatt ttgttaaaat tcgcgttaaa tttttgttaa atcagctcat
       61 tttttaacca ataggccgaa atcggcaaaa tcccttataa atcaaaagaa tagaccgaga
      121 tagggttgag tgttgttcca gtttggaaca agagtccact attaaagaac gtggactcca
      181 acgtcaaagg nnnnnnnnnn nnnnnnnnnn nnnnnnnnnn nnnnnnnnnn nnnnnnnnnt
      241 nnnnnnnnnn nnnnnnnnnn nnnnnnnnnn nnnnnnnnnn nnnnnnnnnn nnnnnnnnnn
      301 nnnnnnnnnn nnnnnnnnnn nnnnnnnnnn ngnnnnnnnn nnnnnnnnnn nnnnnnnnnn
      361 nnnnnnnnnn nnnnnnnnnn nnnnnnnnnn nnnnnnnnnn nnnnnnnnnn nnnnnnnnnn
      421 nnnnnnnnnn nnnnnnnnnn nnnnnnnnnn nnnnnnccca ttcgccattc aggctacgca
      481 actgttggga agggcgatcg gtgcgggcct cttcgctatt acgccagggc gcctccccca
      541 ttgacgtcaa ttacggtaaa tggcccgcct ggctcaatgc ccattgacgt caataggacc
      601 acccaccatt gacgtcaatg ggatggctca ttgcccattc atatccgttc tcacgccccc
      661 tattgacgtc aatgacggta aatggcccac ttggcagtac atcaatatct attaatagta
      721 acttggcaag tacattacta ttggaagtac gccagggtac attggcagta ctcccattga
      781 cgtcaatggc ggtaaatggc ccgcgatggc tgccaagtac atccccattg acgtcaatgg
      841 ggaggggcaa tgacgcaaat gggcgttcca ttgacgtaaa tgggcggtag gcgtgcctaa
      901 tgggaggtct atataagcaa tgctcgttta gggaaccgcc attctgcctg gggacgtcgg
      961 agcaagcttg atttaggtga cactatagag gtctcaacct ctggatccag cggtggcgtg
     1021 gcgcgcttaa tgcgccgcta cagggcgcgt ccattcgcca ttcaggctgc gcaactgttg
     1081 ggaagggcga tcggtgcggg cctcttcgct attacgccag ctggcgaaag ggggatgtgc
     1141 tgcaaggcga ttaagttggg taacgccagg gttttcccag tcacgacgtt gtaaaacgac
     1201 ggccagtgaa ttgtaatacg actcactata gggcgaattg ggcccgacgt cgcatgctcc
     1261 cggccgccat ggcggccgcg ggaattcgat atcactagtg aattcgcggc cgcctgcagg
     1321 tcgaccatat gggagagctc ccaacgcgtt ggatgcatag cttgagtatt ctatagtgtc
     1381 acctaaatag cttggcgtaa tcatggtcat agctgtttcc tgtgtgaaat tgttatccgc
     1441 tcacaattcc acacaacata cgagccggaa gcataaagtg taaagcctgg ggtgcctaat
     1501 gagtgagcta actcacatta attgcgttgc gctcactgcc cgctttccag tcgggaaacc
     1561 tgtcgtgcca gctgcattaa tgaatcggcc aacgcgcggg gagaggcggt ttgcgtattg
     1621 ggcgctcttc cgcttcctcg ctcactgact cgctgcgctc gccacgccac cgctggtacc
     1681 taagtgagac cctcatcctc ccgggtaact aagtaaggat ctcgaccgat cctgagaact
     1741 tcagggtgag tttggggacc cttgattgtt ctttcttttt cgctattgta aaattcatgt
     1801 tatatggagg gggcaaagtt ttcagggtgt tgtttagaat gggaagatgt cccttgtatc
     1861 accatggacc ctcatgataa ttttgtttct ttcactttct actctgttga caaccattgt
     1921 ctcctcttat tttcttttca ttttctgtaa ctttttcgtt aaactttagc ttgcatttgt
     1981 aacgaatttt taaattcact tttgtttatt tgtcagattg taagtacttt ctctaatcac
     2041 ttttttttca aggcaatcag ggtatattat attgtacttc agcacagttt tagagaacaa
     2101 ttgttataat taaatgataa ggtagaatat ttctgcatat aaattctggc tggcgtggaa
     2161 atattcttat tggtagaaac aactacaccc tggtcatcat cctgcctttc tctttatggt
     2221 tacaatgata tacactgttt gagatgagga taaaatactc tgagtccaaa ccgggcccct
     2281 ctgctaacca tgttcatgcc ttcttctctt tcctacagct cctgggcaac gtgctggttg
     2341 ttgtgctgtc tcatcatttt ggcaaagaat taattcctcg acggatcgta gatccagaca
     2401 tgataagata cattgatgag tttggacaaa ccacaactag aatgcagtga aaaaaatgct
     2461 ttatttgtga aatttgtgat gctattgctt tatttgtaac cattataagc tgcaataaac
     2521 aagttaacaa caacaattgc attcatttta tgtttcaggt tcagggggag gtgtgggagg
     2581 ttttttaatt cgcggccgct ctagaactag tctgcattaa tgaatcggcc aacgcgcggg
     2641 gagaggcggt ttgcgtattg ggcgctcttc cgcttcctcg ctcactgact cgctgcgctc
     2701 ggtcgttcgg ctgcggcgag cggtatcagc tcactcaaag gcggtaatac ggttatccac
     2761 agaatcaggg gataacgcag gaaagaacat gtgagcaaaa ggccagcaaa aggccaggaa
     2821 ccgtaaaaag gccgcgttgc tggcgttttt ccataggctc ggcccccctg acgagcatca
     2881 caaaaatcga cgctcaagtc agaggtggcg aaacccgaca ggactataaa gataccaggc
     2941 gttcccccct ggaagctccc tcgtgcgctc tcctgttccg accctgccgc ttaccggata
     3001 cctgtccgcc tttctccctt cgggaagcgt ggcgctttct caatgctcac gctgtaggta
     3061 tctcagttcg gtgtaggtcg ttcgctccaa gctgggctgt gtgcacgaac cccccgttca
     3121 gcccgaccgc tgcgccttat ccggtaacta tcgtcttgag tccaacccgg taagacacga
     3181 cttatcgcca ctggcagcag ccactggtaa caggattagc agagcgaggt atgtaggcgg
     3241 tgctacagag ttcttgaagt ggtggcctaa ctacggctac actagaagga cagtatttgg
     3301 tatctgcgct ctgctgaagc cagttacctt cggaaaaaga gttggtagct cttgatccgg
     3361 caaacaaacc accgctggta gcggtggttt ttttgtttgc aagcagcaga ttacgcgcag
     3421 aaaaaaagga tctcaagaag atcctttgat cttttctacg gggtctgacg ctcagtggaa
     3481 cgaaaactca cgttaaggga ttttggtcat gagattatca aaaaggatct tcacctagat
     3541 ccttttaaat taaaaatgaa gttttaaatc aatctaaagt atatatgagt aaacttggtc
     3601 tgacagttac caatgcttaa tcagtgaggc acctatctca gcgatctgtc tatttcgttc
     3661 atccatagtt gcctgactgc ccgtcgtgta gataactacg atacgggagg gcttaccatc
     3721 tggccccagt gctgcaatga taccgcggga cccacgctca ccggctccag atttatcagc
     3781 aataaaccag ccagccggaa gggccgagcg cagaagtggt cctgcaactt tatccgcctc
     3841 catccagtct attaattgtt gccgggaagc tagagtaagt agttcgccag ttaatagttt
     3901 gcgcaacgtt gttgccattg ctacaggcat cgtggtgtca cgctcgtcgt ttggtatggc
     3961 ttcattcagc tccggttccc aacgatcaag gcgagttaca tgatccccca tgttgtgaaa
     4021 aaaagcggtt agctccttcg gtcctccgat cgttgtcaga agtaagttgg ccgcagtgtt
     4081 atcactcatg cttatggcag cactgcataa ttctcttact gtcatgccat ccgtaagatg
     4141 cttttctgtg actggtgagt actcaaccaa gtcattctga gaatagtgta tgcggcgacc
     4201 gagttgctct tgcccggcgt caatacggga taataccgcg ccacatagca gaactttaaa
     4261 agtgctcatc attggaaaac gttcttcggg gcgaaaactc tcaaggatct taccgctgtt
     4321 gagatccagt tcgatgtaac ccactcgtgc acccaactga tcttcagcat cttttacttt
     4381 caccagcgtt tctgggtgag caaaaacagg aaggcaaaat gccgcaaaaa agggaataag
     4441 ggcgacacgg aaatgttgaa tactcatact cttccttttt caatattatt gaagcattta
     4501 tcagggttat tgtctcatga gcggatacat atttgaatgt atttagaaaa ataaacaaat
     4561 aggggttccg cgcacatttc cccgaaaagt gccacctg
//
