[The description below was written by a language model from this plasmid's Addgene catalogue record and the feature table of its GenBank file.]
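Description:
pGGEV_3'_XcmI-LacZ is an empty Golden Gate entry vector built on the pBluescript backbone, belonging to the Golden GATEway combinatorial cloning system for assembling fusion and recombination constructs. It is a 4.6 kb circular bacterial cloning plasmid maintained at high copy in E. coli through a ColE1/pUC-type origin and selected with ampicillin via the bla (AmpR) gene and its promoter. An f1 bacteriophage origin is also present, which in principle permits single-stranded DNA production.

The record lists no insert. The cloning region instead holds a lacZ-alpha cassette with its lac promoter, lac operator and CAP binding site, which serves as a placeholder. Replacing it with a fragment of interest abolishes alpha-complementation and allows blue/white screening. The name suggests that XcmI sites flank this cassette, an arrangement commonly used to generate T-overhangs for direct cloning of PCR products, but neither these sites nor the type IIS sites used for Golden Gate assembly are annotated in the feature table. T7 and SP6 promoters and standard M13 primer sites lie in and around the cassette and can be used for sequencing. Two Kozak consensus annotations also fall within this region.

Downstream of the cassette sit a rabbit beta-globin intron and an SV40 polyadenylation signal. Their placement is consistent with the catalogue description of this plasmid as the position 3 entry vector that acts as the final, terminating module of an assembly, supplying 3' processing signals to the assembled vertebrate expression unit, although the record does not state this role explicitly. Typical use is to clone a desired element into position 3 and then combine it with the other entry vectors in an ordered Golden Gate reaction.
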