Addgene plasmid #49304: pGGEV_3'_XcmI-LacZ
Purpose: (Empty Backbone) Golden Gate entry vector at position 3, LacZ, final entry vector for the assembly
Depositing lab: Joachim Wittbrodt. Depositing organization: Universitaet Heidelberg. Publication: Golden GATEway cloning--a combinatorial approach to generate fusion and recombination constructs. Kirchmaier S, Lust K, Wittbrodt J. PLoS One. 2013 Oct 7;8(10):e76117. doi: 10.1371/journal.pone.0076117. PubMed 24116091.
Backbone
  Vector backbone: pBluescript
  Backbone manufacturer: Stratagene
  Vector type: cloning vector
Growth in bacteria
  Bacterial resistance: Ampicillin, 100 μg/mL
  Growth temperature: 37°C
  Growth strain: DH5alpha
  Copy number: High Copy
Gene/Insert
  Gene/Insert name: None
Terms and licenses: Academic/Nonprofit Terms; Industry Terms: Not Available to Industry
How to cite: pGGEV_3'_XcmI-LacZ was a gift from Joachim Wittbrodt (Addgene plasmid # 49304 ; http://n2t.net/addgene:49304 ; RRID:Addgene_49304)
