>Addgene plasmid #49304 | pGGEV_3'_XcmI-LacZ | addgene partial sequence | sequence record 75911 | CMV-F 5'-CGCAAATGGGCGGTAGGCGTG-3'
ATGCTCGTTTAGGGAACCGCCATTCTGCCTGGGGACGTCGGAGCAAGCTTGATTTAGGTGACACTATAGA
GGTCTCAACCTCTGGATCCAGCGGTGGCGTGGCGCGCTTAATGCGCCGCTACAGGGCGCGTCCATTCGCC
ATTCAGGCTGCGCAACTGTTGGGAAGGGCGATCGGTGCGGGCCTCTTCGCTATTACGCCAGCTGGCGAAA
GGGGGATGTGCTGCAAGGCGATTAAGTTGGGTAACGCCAGGGTTTTCCCAGTCACGACGTTGTAAAACGA
CGGCCAGTGAATTGTAATACGACTCACTATAGGGCGAATTGGGCCCGACGTCGCATGCTCCCGGCCGCCA
TGGCGGCCGCGGGAATTCGATATCACTAGTGAATTCGCGGCCGCCTGCAGGTCGACCATATGGGAGAGCT
CCCAACGCGTTGGATGCATAGCTTGAGTATTCTATAGTGTCACCTAAATAGCTTGGCGTAATCATGGTCA
TAGCTGTTTCCTGTGTGAAATTGTTATCCGCTCACAATTCCACACAACATACGAGCCGGAAGCATAAAGT
GTAAAGCCTGGGGTGCCTAATGAGTGAGCTAACTCACATTAATTGCGTTGCGCTCACTGCCCGCTTTCCA
GTCGGGAAACCTGTCGTGCCAGCTGCATTAATGAATC
