>Addgene plasmid #49304 | pGGEV_3'_XcmI-LacZ | addgene partial sequence | sequence record 77023 | bglob-int-R
GGTCTCACTTAGGTACCAGCGGTGGCGTGGCGAGCGCAGCGAGTCAGTGAGCGAGGAAGCGGAAGAGCGC
CCAATACGCAAACCGCCTCTCCCCGCGCGTTGGCCGATTCATTAATGCAGCTGGCACGACAGGTTTCCCG
ACTGGAAAGCGGGCAGTGAGCGCAACGCAATTAATGTGAGTTAGCTCACTCATTAGGCACCCCAGGCTTT
ACACTTTATGCTTCCGGCTCGTATGTTGTGTGGAATTGTGAGCGGATAACAATTTCACACAGGAAACAGC
TATGACCATGATTACGCCAAGCTATTTAGGTGACACTATAGAATACTCAAGCTATGCATCCAACGCGTTG
GGAGCTCTCCCATATGGTCGACCTGCAGGCGGCCGCGAATTCACTAGTGATATCGAATTCCCGCGGCCGC
CATGGCGGCCGGGAGCATGCGACGTCGGGCCCAATTCGCCCTATAGTGAGTCGTATTACAATTCACTGGC
CGTCGTTTTACAACGTCGTGACTGGGAAAACCCTGGCGTTACCCAACTTAATCGCCTTGCAGCACATCCC
CCTTTCGCCAGCTGGCGTAATAGCGAAGAGGCCCGCACCGATCGCCCTTCCCAACAGTTGCGCAGCCTGA
ATGGCGAATGGACGCGCCCTGTAGCGGCGCATTAAGCGCGCCACGCCACCGCTGGATCCAGAGGTTGAGA
CCTCTATAGTGTCACCTAAATCAAGCTTGCTCCGACGTCCCCAGGCAGAATGGCGGTTCCCTAAACGAGC
ATTGCTTATATAGACCTCCCATTA
